Addgene plasmid #189611: pBabepuro-PDGFB
Purpose: Retroviral expression vector for PDGFB. stimulates fibroblastic proliferation (Tchenio T, unpublished, 2008)
Depositing lab: Thierry Tchenio. Depositing organization: CNRS, Delegation Paris Villejuif.
Backbone
  Vector backbone: pBabepuro
  Vector type: Retroviral
  Selectable markers: Puromycin
Growth in bacteria
  Bacterial resistance: Ampicillin, 100 μg/mL
  Growth temperature: 37°C
  Growth strain: NEB Stable
  Copy number: High Copy
Gene/Insert
  Gene/Insert name: PDGFB
  Species: H. sapiens (human)
  Entrez Gene: PDGFB (a.k.a. IBGC5, PDGF-2, PDGF2, SIS, SSV, c-sis)
  Promoter: SV40 early promoter
  Cloning method: Restriction Enzyme; 5′ cloning site BamH2 (unknown if destroyed); 3′ cloning site Sal2 (unknown if destroyed)
Resource information
  A portion of this plasmid was derived from a plasmid made by: Human U2OS osteosarcoma cells
Terms and licenses: Academic/Nonprofit Terms; Industry Terms: Not Available to Industry
How to cite: pBabepuro-PDGFB was a gift from Thierry Tchenio (Addgene plasmid # 189611 ; http://n2t.net/addgene:189611 ; RRID:Addgene_189611)
