[The description below was written by a language model from this plasmid's Addgene catalogue record and pLannotate feature annotations shown in this document.]
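Description:
pBabepuro-PDGFB is a Moloney murine leukemia virus-based retroviral expression vector built on the pBabepuro backbone and carrying the human PDGFB coding sequence (platelet-derived growth factor B chain, also known as c-sis). The record indicates the insert was derived from human U2OS osteosarcoma cells and cloned by restriction enzymes. In bacteria the plasmid is maintained through a high-copy ColE1/pUC-type origin and selected with ampicillin via the β-lactamase gene and its own promoter. A short lacI fragment in the backbone appears to be a non-functional remnant.

The proviral region is flanked by MMLV long terminal repeats. Downstream of the 5′ LTR lie a packaging signal (Ψ) and a truncated gag segment lacking its start codon, which together promote efficient encapsidation of the genomic RNA when the plasmid is introduced into a packaging cell line that supplies the viral proteins in trans. PDGFB sits immediately after this region, followed by the SV40 enhancer/early promoter and the puromycin N-acetyltransferase gene.

The catalogue entry lists the SV40 early promoter as the insert's promoter. The feature map instead places that promoter downstream of PDGFB and directly upstream of PuroR, the usual pBabe layout in which the 5′ LTR drives the inserted gene and SV40 drives the selection marker. The annotation also labels a short fragment near the 3′ end as a ΔU3-type LTR, but it adjoins a full-length LTR, so the record does not clearly support a self-inactivating design.

The vector is intended for stable transduction and puromycin selection of mammalian cells that express PDGFB. The depositor notes, citing unpublished observations, that it stimulates fibroblastic proliferation, consistent with PDGFB's role as a mitogen for mesenchymal cells.
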