Features (pLannotate 1.2.2; 12 found; start..end, strand, type, name):
      8..477     +  LTR            LTR: long terminal repeat from Moloney murine leukemia virus
    601..875     +  misc_feature   MESV Ψ (fragment): packaging signal of murine embryonic stem cell virus
    942..1358    +  CDS            gag (truncated): truncated Moloney murine leukemia virus (MMLV) gag gene lacking the start codon
   1405..2127    +  CDS            PDGFB (sequence partly withheld): PDGFB_HUMAN - Also known as PDGF2, SIS. Experimental evidence at protein level: Swiss-Prot protein existence level 1. Growth factor that plays an essential role in the regulation of embryonic development, cell proliferation, cell migration, survival and chemotaxis. Potent mitogen for cells of mesenchymal origin (PubMed:26599395). Required for normal proliferation and recruitment of pericytes and vascular smooth muscle cells in the central nervous system, skin, lung, heart and placenta. Required for normal blood vessel development, and for normal development of kidney glomeruli. Plays an import
   2148..2477    +  promoter       SV40 promoter: SV40 enhancer and early promoter
   2487..3086    +  CDS            PuroR: puromycin N-acetyltransferase; pac from Streptomyces alboniger; confers resistance to puromycin
   3185..3306    +  LTR            3' LTR (ΔU3) (fragment): self-inactivating 3' long terminal repeat (LTR) from Moloney murine leukemia virus
   3307..3776    +  LTR            LTR: long terminal repeat from Moloney murine leukemia virus
   3842..3894    -  CDS            lacI (fragment): lac repressor; lacI; The lac repressor binds to the lac operator to inhibit transcription in E. coli. This inhibition can be relieved by adding lactose or isopropyl-β-D-thiogalactopyranoside (IPTG).
   4077..4665    -  rep_origin     ori: high-copy-number ColE1/pMB1/pBR322/pUC origin of replication
   4825..5685    -  CDS            AmpR: β-lactamase; bla; confers resistance to ampicillin, carbenicillin, and related antibiotics
   5686..5790    -  promoter       AmpR promoter: bla
>Addgene plasmid #189611 | pBabepuro-PDGFB | addgene full sequence | sequence record 381075 | Addgene NGS Result
CTGCAGCCTGAATATGGGCCAAACAGGATATCTGTGGTAAGCAGTTCCTGCCCCGGCTCAGGGCCAAGAA
CAGATGGAACAGCTGAATATGGGCCAAACAGGATATCTGTGGTAAGCAGTTCCTGCCCCGGCTCAGGGCC
AAGAACAGATGGTCCCCAGATGCGGTCCAGCCCTCAGCAGTTTCTAGAGAACCATCAGATGTTTCCAGGG
TGCCCCAAGGACCTGAAATGACCCTGTGCCTTATTTGAACTAACCAATCAGTTCGCTTCTCGCTTCTGTT
CGCGCGCTTCTGCTCCCCGAGCTCAATAAAAGAGCCCACAACCCCTCACTCGGGGCGCCAGTCCTCCGAT
TGACTGAGTCGCCCGGGTACCCGTGTATCCAATAAACCCTCTTGCAGTTGCATCCGACTTGTGGTCTCGC
TGTTCCTTGGGAGGGTCTCCTCTGAGTGATTGACTACCCGTCAGCGGGGGTCTTTCATTTGGGGGCTCGT
CCGGGATCGGGAGACCCCTGCCCAGGGACCACCGACCCACCACCGGGAGGCAAGCTGGCCAGCAACTTAT
CTGTGTCTGTCCGATTGTCTAGTGTCTATGACTGATTTTATGCGCCTGCGTCGGTACTAGTTAGCTAACT
AGCTCTGTATCTGGCGGACCCGTGGTGGAACTGACGAGTTCTGAACACCCGGCCGCAACCCTGGGAGACG
TCCCAGGGACTTTGGGGGCCGTTTTTGTGGCCCGACCTGAGGAAGGGAGTCGATGTGGAATCCGACCCCG
TCAGGATATGTGGTTCTGGTAGGAGACGAGAACCTAAAACAGTTCCCGCCTCCGTCTGAATTTTTGCTTT
CGGTTTGGAACCGAAGCCGCGCGTCTTGTCTGCTGCAGCGCTGCAGCATCGTTCTGTGTTGTCTCTGTCT
GACTGTGTTTCTGTATTTGTCTGAAAATTAGGGCCAGACTGTTACCACTCCCTTAAGTTTGACCTTAGGT
CACTGGAAAGATGTCGAGCGGATCGCTCACAACCAGTCGGTAGATGTCAAGAAGAGACGTTGGGTTACCT
TCTGCTCTGCAGAATGGCCAACCTTTAACGTCGGATGGCCGCGAGACGGCACCTTTAACCGAGACCTCAT
CACCCAGGTTAAGATCAAGGTCTTTTCACCTGGCCCGCATGGACACCCAGACCAGGTCCCCTACATCGTG
ACCTGGGAAGCCTTGGCTTTTGACCCCCCTCCCTGGGTCAAGCCCTTTGTACACCCTAAGCCTCCGCCTC
CTCTTCCTCCATCCGCCCCGTCTCTCCCCCTTGAACCTCCTCGTTCGACCCCGCCTCGATCCTCCCTTTA
TCCAGCCCTCACTCCTTCTCTAGGCGCCGGCCGGATCCCAGTGTGGTGGTACGTAGGAATTCCCCGGAGT
CGGCATGAATCGCTGCTGGGCGCTCTTCCTGTCTCTCTGCTGCTACCTGCGTCTGGTCAGCGCCGAGGGG
GACCCCATTCCCGAGGAGCTTTATGAGATGCTGAGTGACCACTCGATCCGCTCCTTTGATGATCTCCAAC
GCCTGCTGCACGGAGACCCCGGAGAGGAAGATGGGGCCGAGTTGGACCTGAACATGACCCGCTCCCACTC
TGGAGGCGAGCTGGAGAGCTTGGCTCGTGGAAGAAGGAGCCTGGGTTCCCTGACCATTGCTGAG
[276 nt withheld, positions 1675-1950]
GTGGCAGCTGCACGGCCTGTGACCCGAAGCCCGGGGGGTTCCCAGGAGCAGCGAGCCAAAACGCCCCAAA
CTCGGGTGACCATTCGGACGGTGCGAGTCCGCCGGCCCCCCAAGGGCAAGCACCGGAAATTCAAGCACAC
GCATGACAAGACGGCACTGAAGGAGACCCTTGGAGCCTAGGCTCGACCCTGTGGAATGTGTGTCAGTTAG
GGTGTGGAAAGTCCCCAGGCTCCCCAGCAGGCAGAAGTATGCAAAGCATGCATCTCAATTAGTCAGCAAC
CAGGTGTGGAAAGTCCCCAGGCTCCCCAGCAGGCAGAAGTATGCAAAGCATGCATCTCAATTAGTCAGCA
ACCATAGTCCCGCCCCTAACTCCGCCCATCCCGCCCCTAACTCCGCCCAGTTCCGCCCATTCTCCGCCCC
ATGGCTGACTAATTTTTTTTATTTATGCAGAGGCCGAGGCCGCCTCGGCCTCTGAGCTATTCCAGAAGTA
GTGAGGAGGCTTTTTTGGAGGCCTAGGCTTTTGCAAAAAGCTTACCATGACCGAGTACAAGCCCACGGTG
CGCCTCGCCACCCGCGACGACGTCCCCAGGGCCGTACGCACCCTCGCCGCCGCGTTCGCCGACTACCCCG
CCACGCGCCACACCGTCGATCCGGACCGCCACATCGAGCGGGTCACCGAGCTGCAAGAACTCTTCCTCAC
GCGCGTCGGGCTCGACATCGGCAAGGTGTGGGTCGCGGACGACGGCGCCGCGGTGGCGGTCTGGACCACG
CCGGAGAGCGTCGAAGCGGGGGCGGTGTTCGCCGAGATCGGCCCGCGCATGGCCGAGTTGAGCGGTTCCC
GGCTGGCCGCGCAGCAACAGATGGAAGGCCTCCTGGCGCCGCACCGGCCCAAGGAGCCCGCGTGGTTCCT
GGCCACCGTCGGCGTCTCGCCCGACCACCAGGGCAAGGGTCTGGGCAGCGCCGTCGTGCTCCCCGGAGTG
GAGGCGGCCGAGCGCGCCGGGGTGCCCGCCTTCCTGGAGACCTCCGCGCCCCGCAACCTCCCCTTCTACG
AGCGGCTCGGCTTCACCGTCACCGCCGACGTCGAGGTGCCCGAAGGACCGCGCACCTGGTGCATGACCCG
CAAGCCCGGTGCCTGACGCCCGCCCCACGACCCGCAGCGCCCGACCGAAAGGAGCGCACGACCCCATGCA
TCGATAAAATAAAAGATTTTATTTAGTCTCCAGAAAAAGGGGGGAATGAAAGACCCCACCTGTAGGTTTG
GCAAGCTAGCTTAAGTAACGCCATTTTGCAAGGCATGGAAAAATACATAACTGAGAATAGAGAAGTTCAG
ATCAAGGTCAGGAACAGATGGAACAGCTGAATATGGGCCAAACAGGATATCTGTGGTAAGCAGTTCCTGC
CCCGGCTCAGGGCCAAGAACAGATGGAACAGCTGAATATGGGCCAAACAGGATATCTGTGGTAAGCAGTT
CCTGCCCCGGCTCAGGGCCAAGAACAGATGGTCCCCAGATGCGGTCCAGCCCTCAGCAGTTTCTAGAGAA
CCATCAGATGTTTCCAGGGTGCCCCAAGGACCTGAAATGACCCTGTGCCTTATTTGAACTAACCAATCAG
TTCGCTTCTCGCTTCTGTTCGCGCGCTTCTGCTCCCCGAGCTCAATAAAAGAGCCCACAACCCCTCACTC
GGGGCGCCAGTCCTCCGATTGACTGAGTCGCCCGGGTACCCGTGTATCCAATAAACCCTCTTGCAGTTGC
ATCCGACTTGTGGTCTCGCTGTTCCTTGGGAGGGTCTCCTCTGAGTGATTGACTACCCGTCAGCGGGGGT
CTTTCACATGCAGCATGTATCAAAATTAATTTGGTTTTTTTTCTTAAGTATTTACATTAAATGGCCATAG
TTGCATTAATGAATCGGCCAACGCGCGGGGAGAGGCGGTTTGCGTATTGGGCGCTCTTCCGCTTCCTCGC
TCACTGACTCGCTGCGCTCGGTCGTTCGGCTGCGGCGAGCGGTATCAGCTCACTCAAAGGCGGTAATACG
GTTATCCACAGAATCAGGGGATAACGCAGGAAAGAACATGTGAGCAAAAGGCCAGCAAAAGGCCAGGAAC
CGTAAAAAGGCCGCGTTGCTGGCGTTTTTCCATAGGCTCCGCCCCCCTGACGAGCATCACAAAAATCGAC
GCTCAAGTCAGAGGTGGCGAAACCCGACAGGACTATAAAGATACCAGGCGTTTCCCCCTGGAAGCTCCCT
CGTGCGCTCTCCTGTTCCGACCCTGCCGCTTACCGGATACCTGTCCGCCTTTCTCCCTTCGGGAAGCGTG
GCGCTTTCTCATAGCTCACGCTGTAGGTATCTCAGTTCGGTGTAGGTCGTTCGCTCCAAGCTGGGCTGTG
TGCACGAACCCCCCGTTCAGCCCGACCGCTGCGCCTTATCCGGTAACTATCGTCTTGAGTCCAACCCGGT
AAGACACGACTTATCGCCACTGGCAGCAGCCACTGGTAACAGGATTAGCAGAGCGAGGTATGTAGGCGGT
GCTACAGAGTTCTTGAAGTGGTGGCCTAACTACGGCTACACTAGAAGAACAGTATTTGGTATCTGCGCTC
TGCTGAAGCCAGTTACCTTCGGAAAAAGAGTTGGTAGCTCTTGATCCGGCAAACAAACCACCGCTGGTAG
CGGTGGTTTTTTTGTTTGCAAGCAGCAGATTACGCGCAGAAAAAAAGGATCTCAAGAAGATCCTTTGATC
TTTTCTACGGGGTCTGACGCTCAGTGGAACGAAAACTCACGTTAAGGGATTTTGGTCATGAGATTATCAA
AAAGGATCTTCACCTAGATCCTTTTGCGGCCGCAAATCAATCTAAAGTATATATGAGTAAACTTGGTCTG
ACAGTTACCAATGCTTAATCAGTGAGGCACCTATCTCAGCGATCTGTCTATTTCGTTCATCCATAGTTGC
CTGACTCCCCGTCGTGTAGATAACTACGATACGGGAGGGCTTACCATCTGGCCCCAGTGCTGCAATGATA
CCGCGAGACCCACGCTCACCGGCTCCAGATTTATCAGCAATAAACCAGCCAGCCGGAAGGGCCGAGCGCA
GAAGTGGTCCTGCAACTTTATCCGCCTCCATCCAGTCTATTAATTGTTGCCGGGAAGCTAGAGTAAGTAG
TTCGCCAGTTAATAGTTTGCGCAACGTTGTTGCCATTGCTACAGGCATCGTGGTGTCACGCTCGTCGTTT
GGTATGGCTTCATTCAGCTCCGGTTCCCAACGATCAAGGCGAGTTACATGATCCCCCATGTTGTGCAAAA
AAGCGGTTAGCTCCTTCGGTCCTCCGATCGTTGTCAGAAGTAAGTTGGCCGCAGTGTTATCACTCATGGT
TATGGCAGCACTGCATAATTCTCTTACTGTCATGCCATCCGTAAGATGCTTTTCTGTGACTGGTGAGTAC
TCAACCAAGTCATTCTGAGAATAGTGTATGCGGCGACCGAGTTGCTCTTGCCCGGCGTCAATACGGGATA
ATACCGCGCCACATAGCAGAACTTTAAAAGTGCTCATCATTGGAAAACGTTCTTCGGGGCGAAAACTCTC
AAGGATCTTACCGCTGTTGAGATCCAGTTCGATGTAACCCACTCGTGCACCCAACTGATCTTCAGCATCT
TTTACTTTCACCAGCGTTTCTGGGTGAGCAAAAACAGGAAGGCAAAATGCCGCAAAAAAGGGAATAAGGG
CGACACGGAAATGTTGAATACTCATACTCTTCCTTTTTCAATATTATTGAAGCATTTATCAGGGTTATTG
TCTCATGAGCGGATACATATTTGAATGTATTTAGAAAAATAAACAAATAGGGGTTCCGCGCACATTTCCC
CGAAAAGTGCCAC
